Addgene plasmid #77736: MAP3K14 gRNA (BRDN0001144843)
Purpose: 3rd generation lentiviral gRNA plasmid targeting human MAP3K14
Depositing lab: John Doench & David Root. Depositing organization: Broad Institute. Publication: Optimized sgRNA design to maximize activity and minimize off-target effects of CRISPR-Cas9. Doench JG, Fusi N, Sullender M, Hegde M, Vaimberg EW, Donovan KF, Smith I, Tothova Z, Wilen C, Orchard R, Virgin HW, Listgarten J, Root DE. Nat Biotechnol. 2016 Jan 18. doi: 10.1038/nbt.3437. PubMed 26780180.
Backbone
  Vector backbone: lentiGuide-Puro
  Backbone manufacturer: Zhang Lab (Addgene plasmid # 52963)
  Vector type: Mammalian Expression, Lentiviral, CRISPR
  Selectable markers: Puromycin
Growth in bacteria
  Bacterial resistance: Ampicillin, 100 μg/mL
  Growth temperature: 37°C
  Growth strain: DH5alpha
  Copy number: High Copy
Gene/Insert
  Gene/Insert name: MAP3K14 (alt names: MAP3K14; NM_003954.4)
  gRNA/shRNA sequence: TGGAATACCTCCACTCACGA
  Species: H. sapiens (human)
  Entrez Gene: MAP3K14 (a.k.a. FTDCR1B, HS, HSNIK, IMD112, NIK)
  Promoter: hU6
  Cloning method: Unknown
  Sequencing primers: 5′ U6-F; 3′ pS2-R
Terms and licenses: Academic/Nonprofit Terms; Industry Terms: Not Available to Industry
Depositor comments: The gRNA was designed to target the following Genbank reference sequence(s): NM_003954.4. Note that this plasmid does NOT contain Cas9. It should be used in conjunction with lentiCas9-Blast (Addgene #52962) or otherwise with cell lines already expressing Cas9. Browse the full kinome gRNA library at http://www.addgene.org/pooled-library/broadgpp-human-kinome/ or visit http://www.broadinstitute.org/rnai/public/ for detailed protocols and information.
How to cite: MAP3K14 gRNA (BRDN0001144843) was a gift from John Doench & David Root (Addgene plasmid # 77736 ; http://n2t.net/addgene:77736 ; RRID:Addgene_77736)
