[The description below was written by a language model from this plasmid's Addgene catalogue record and pLannotate feature annotations shown in this document.]
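Description:
MAP3K14 gRNA (BRDN0001144843) is a third-generation lentiviral guide RNA plasmid built on the lentiGuide-Puro backbone and designed to direct Streptococcus pyogenes Cas9 to the human MAP3K14 gene (also known as NIK). It is propagated in E. coli as a high-copy plasmid through a ColE1/pUC-type origin with ampicillin selection (AmpR). The backbone also carries an f1 origin, an SV40 origin and poly(A) signal, and remnants of a lac/T7/T3 cloning region. The assembled sequence is about 8.3 kb.

The lentiviral transfer cassette starts with an RSV promoter fused to a truncated HIV-1 5' LTR, which makes genomic RNA production Tat-independent. This is followed by the Ψ packaging signal with a partial gag sequence and by the Rev response element for nuclear export of the viral RNA. A human U6 RNA polymerase III promoter then drives the MAP3K14-specific 20-nt spacer fused to the SpCas9 gRNA scaffold. Downstream lies a cPPT/CTS element, which aids nuclear import of the proviral DNA. A separate EF-1α promoter with its intron A expresses puromycin N-acetyltransferase for selection of transduced mammalian cells, and a WPRE enhances transcript expression. The cassette ends in a self-inactivating ΔU3 3' LTR.

The plasmid does not encode Cas9, so it must be used with a separate Cas9 vector such as lentiCas9-Blast or with cells that already express Cas9. It is an individual clone associated with a human kinome gRNA library designed using optimized sgRNA rules. Its typical use is stable, puromycin-selectable CRISPR knockout of MAP3K14 in human cells.
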