Features (pLannotate 1.2.2; 29 found; start..end, strand, type, name):
     14..80      +  CDS            small t antigen (fragment): SV40 (simian virus 40) small t antigen
    106..317     +  promoter       EF-1α core promoter: core promoter for human elongation factor EF-1α
    318..1256    +  intron         EF-1α intron A: intron upstream of the start codon of human EF-1α
   1278..1877    +  CDS            PuroR (fragment): puromycin N-acetyltransferase; pac from Streptomyces; confers resistance to puromycin
   1893..2481    +  misc_feature   WPRE: woodchuck hepatitis virus posttranscriptional regulatory element
   2532..2551    +  misc_feature   cPPT/CTS (fragment): central polypurine tract and central termination sequence of HIV-1
   2553..2786    +  LTR            3' LTR (ΔU3): self-inactivating 3' long terminal repeat (LTR) from HIV-1
   2864..2985    +  polyA_signal   SV40 poly(A) signal: SV40 polyadenylation signal
   3025..3160    +  rep_origin     SV40 ori: SV40 origin of replication
   3181..3199    -  promoter       T7 promoter: promoter for bacteriophage T7 RNA polymerase
   3207..3362    +  CDS            lacZα (fragment): LacZα fragment of β-galactosidase; lacZ fragment
   3367..3795    +  rep_origin     f1 ori (sequence partly withheld): f1 bacteriophage origin of replication; arrow indicates direction of (+) strand synthesis
   3848..3952    +  promoter       AmpR promoter: bla
   3953..4813    +  CDS            AmpR: β-lactamase; bla; confers resistance to ampicillin, carbenicillin, and related antibiotics
   4984..5572    +  rep_origin     ori: high-copy-number ColE1/pMB1/pBR322/pUC origin of replication
   5755..5847    +  CDS            lacI (fragment): lac repressor; lacI; The lac repressor binds to the lac operator to inhibit transcription in E. coli. This inhibition can be relieved by adding lactose or isopropyl-β-D-thiogalactopyranoside (IPTG).
   5860..5881    +  protein_bind   CAP binding site: CAP binding activates transcription in the presence of cAMP. E. coli catabolite activator protein
   5896..5926    +  promoter       lac promoter: promoter for the E. coli lac operon
   5934..5950    +  protein_bind   lac operator: The lac repressor binds to the lac operator to inhibit transcription in E. coli. This inhibition can be relieved by adding lactose or isopropyl-β-D-thiogalactopyranoside (IPTG). lac repressor encoded by lacI
   5995..6013    +  promoter       T3 promoter: promoter for bacteriophage T3 RNA polymerase
   6041..6267    +  promoter       RSV promoter: Rous sarcoma virus enhancer/promoter
   6268..6448    +  LTR            5' LTR (truncated): truncated 5' long terminal repeat (LTR) from HIV-1
   6495..6620    +  misc_feature   HIV-1 Ψ: packaging signal of human immunodeficiency virus type 1
   6604..6967    +  CDS            HIV-1 gag (fragment): gag protein from human immunodeficiency virus 1; gag
   7113..7346    +  misc_feature   RRE: The Rev response element (RRE) of HIV-1 allows for Rev-dependent mRNA export from the nucleus to the cytoplasm.
   7723..7749    +  CDS            Rev (fragment): human immunodeficiency virus 1 (HIV-1) Rev protein; rev; enhances nuclear export of unspliced and incompletely spliced viral mRNAs
   7753..7993    +  promoter       U6 promoter: RNA polymerase III promoter for human U6 snRNA
   8023..8098    +  misc_RNA       gRNA scaffold: guide RNA scaffold for the Streptococcus pyogenes CRISPR/Cas9 system
   8154..8271    +  misc_feature   cPPT/CTS: central polypurine tract and central termination sequence of HIV-1
>Addgene plasmid #77736 | MAP3K14 gRNA (BRDN0001144843) | addgene full sequence | sequence record 188328 | Addgene Assembled Sequence
CCCGGGTGCAAAGATGGATAAAGTTTTAAACAGAGAGGAATCTTTGCAGCTAATGGACCTTCTAGGTCTT
GAAAGGAGTGGGAATTGGCTCCGGTGCCCGTCAGTGGGCAGAGCGCACATCGCCCACAGTCCCCGAGAAG
TTGGGGGGAGGGGTCGGCAATTGATCCGGTGCCTAGAGAAGGTGGCGCGGGGTAAACTGGGAAAGTGATG
TCGTGTACTGGCTCCGCCTTTTTCCCGAGGGTGGGGGAGAACCGTATATAAGTGCAGTAGTCGCCGTGAA
CGTTCTTTTTCGCAACGGGTTTGCCGCCAGAACACAGGTAAGTGCCGTGTGTGGTTCCCGCGGGCCTGGC
CTCTTTACGGGTTATGGCCCTTGCGTGCCTTGAATTACTTCCACCTGGCTGCAGTACGTGATTCTTGATC
CCGAGCTTCGGGTTGGAAGTGGGTGGGAGAGTTCGAGGCCTTGCGCTTAAGGAGCCCCTTCGCCTCGTGC
TTGAGTTGAGGCCTGGCCTGGGCGCTGGGGCCGCCGCGTGCGAATCTGGTGGCACCTTCGCGCCTGTCTC
GCTGCTTTCGATAAGTCTCTAGCCATTTAAAATTTTTGATGACCTGCTGCGACGCTTTTTTTCTGGCAAG
ATAGTCTTGTAAATGCGGGCCAAGATCTGCACACTGGTATTTCGGTTTTTGGGGCCGCGGGCGGCGACGG
GGCCCGTGCGTCCCAGCGCACATGTTCGGCGAGGCGGGGCCTGCGAGCGCGGCCACCGAGAATCGGACGG
GGGTAGTCTCAAGCTGGCCGGCCTGCTCTGGTGCCTGGCCTCGCGCCGCCGTGTATCGCCCCGCCCTGGG
CGGCAAGGCTGGCCCGGTCGGCACCAGTTGCGTGAGCGGAAAGATGGCCGCTTCCCGGCCCTGCTGCAGG
GAGCTCAAAATGGAGGACGCGGCGCTCGGGAGAGCGGGCGGGTGAGTCACCCACACAAAGGAAAAGGGCC
TTTCCGTCCTCAGCCGTCGCTTCATGTGACTCCACGGAGTACCGGGCGCCGTCCAGGCACCTCGATTAGT
TCTCGAGCTTTTGGAGTACGTCGTCTTTAGGTTGGGGGGAGGGGTTTTATGCGATGGAGTTTCCCCACAC
TGAGTGGGTGGAGACTGAAGTTAGGCCAGCTTGGCACTTGATGTAATTCTCCTTGGAATTTGCCCTTTTT
GAGTTTGGATCTTGGTTCATTCTCAAGCCTCAGACAGTGGTTCAAAGTTTTTTTCTTCCATTTCAGGTGT
CGTGACGTACGGCCACCATGACCGAGTACAAGCCCACGGTGCGCCTCGCCACCCGCGACGACGTCCCCAG
GGCCGTACGCACCCTCGCCGCCGCGTTCGCCGACTACCCCGCCACGCGCCACACCGTCGATCCGGACCGC
CACATCGAGCGGGTCACCGAGCTGCAAGAACTCTTCCTCACGCGCGTCGGGCTCGACATCGGCAAGGTGT
GGGTCGCGGACGACGGCGCCGCCGTGGCGGTCTGGACCACGCCGGAGAGCGTCGAAGCGGGGGCGGTGTT
CGCCGAGATCGGCCCGCGCATGGCCGAGTTGAGCGGTTCCCGGCTGGCCGCGCAGCAACAGATGGAAGGC
CTCCTGGCGCCGCACCGGCCCAAGGAGCCCGCGTGGTTCCTGGCCACCGTCGGAGTCTCGCCCGACCACC
AGGGCAAGGGTCTGGGCAGCGCCGTCGTGCTCCCCGGAGTGGAGGCGGCCGAGCGCGCCGGGGTGCCCGC
CTTCCTGGAGACCTCCGCGCCCCGCAACCTCCCCTTCTACGAGCGGCTCGGCTTCACCGTCACCGCCGAC
GTCGAGGTGCCCGAAGGACCGCGCACCTGGTGCATGACCCGCAAGCCCGGTGCCTGAACGCGTTAAGTCG
ACAATCAACCTCTGGATTACAAAATTTGTGAAAGATTGACTGGTATTCTTAACTATGTTGCTCCTTTTAC
GCTATGTGGATACGCTGCTTTAATGCCTTTGTATCATGCTATTGCTTCCCGTATGGCTTTCATTTTCTCC
TCCTTGTATAAATCCTGGTTGCTGTCTCTTTATGAGGAGTTGTGGCCCGTTGTCAGGCAACGTGGCGTGG
TGTGCACTGTGTTTGCTGACGCAACCCCCACTGGTTGGGGCATTGCCACCACCTGTCAGCTCCTTTCCGG
GACTTTCGCTTTCCCCCTCCCTATTGCCACGGCGGAACTCATCGCCGCCTGCCTTGCCCGCTGCTGGACA
GGGGCTCGGCTGTTGGGCACTGACAATTCCGTGGTGTTGTCGGGGAAATCATCGTCCTTTCCTTGGCTGC
TCGCCTGTGTTGCCACCTGGATTCTGCGCGGGACGTCCTTCTGCTACGTCCCTTCGGCCCTCAATCCAGC
GGACCTTCCTTCCCGCGGCCTGCTGCCGGCTCTGCGGCCTCTTCCGCGTCTTCGCCTTCGCCCTCAGACG
AGTCGGATCTCCCTTTGGGCCGCCTCCCCGCGTCGACTTTAAGACCAATGACTTACAAGGCAGCTGTAGA
TCTTAGCCACTTTTTAAAAGAAAAGGGGGGACTGGAAGGGCTAATTCACTCCCAACGAAGACAAGATCTG
CTTTTTGCTTGTACTGGGTCTCTCTGGTTAGACCAGATCTGAGCCTGGGAGCTCTCTGGCTAACTAGGGA
ACCCACTGCTTAAGCCTCAATAAAGCTTGCCTTGAGTGCTTCAAGTAGTGTGTGCCCGTCTGTTGTGTGA
CTCTGGTAACTAGAGATCCCTCAGACCCTTTTAGTCAGTGTGGAAAATCTCTAGCAGTACGTATAGTAGT
TCATGTCATCTTATTATTCAGTATTTATAACTTGCAAAGAAATGAATATCAGAGAGTGAGAGGAACTTGT
TTATTGCAGCTTATAATGGTTACAAATAAAGCAATAGCATCACAAATTTCACAAATAAAGCATTTTTTTC
ACTGCATTCTAGTTGTGGTTTGTCCAAACTCATCAATGTATCTTATCATGTCTGGCTCTAGCTATCCCGC
CCCTAACTCCGCCCATCCCGCCCCTAACTCCGCCCAGTTCCGCCCATTCTCCGCCCCATGGCTGACTAAT
TTTTTTTATTTATGCAGAGGCCGAGGCCGCCTCGGCCTCTGAGCTATTCCAGAAGTAGTGAGGAGGCTTT
TTTGGAGGCCTAGGGACGTACCCAATTCGCCCTATAGTGAGTCGTATTACGCGCGCTCACTGGCCGTCGT
TTTACAACGTCGTGACTGGGAAAACCCTGGCGTTACCCAACTTAATCGCCTTGCAGCACATCCCCCTTTC
GCCAGCTGGCGTAATAGCGAAGAGGCCCGCACCGATCGCCCTTCCCAACAGTTGCGCAGCCTGAATGGCG
AATGGG
[124 nt withheld, positions 3367-3490]
C
[91 nt withheld, positions 3492-3582]
A
[49 nt withheld, positions 3584-3632]
CCTTTGACGTTGGAGTCCACGTTCTTT
[37 nt withheld, positions 3660-3696]
ACCCTATCTCGGTCTATTCTTTTGATTTATAAGGGATTTTGCCGATTTCGGCCTATTGGTTAAAAAATGA
GCTGATTTAACAAAAATTTAACGCGAATTTTAACAAAATATTAACGCTTACAATTTAGGTGGCACTTTTC
GGGGAAATGTGCGCGGAACCCCTATTTGTTTATTTTTCTAAATACATTCAAATATGTATCCGCTCATGAG
ACAATAACCCTGATAAATGCTTCAATAATATTGAAAAAGGAAGAGTATGAGTATTCAACATTTCCGTGTC
GCCCTTATTCCCTTTTTTGCGGCATTTTGCCTTCCTGTTTTTGCTCACCCAGAAACGCTGGTGAAAGTAA
AAGATGCTGAAGATCAGTTGGGTGCACGAGTGGGTTACATCGAACTGGATCTCAACAGCGGTAAGATCCT
TGAGAGTTTTCGCCCCGAAGAACGTTTTCCAATGATGAGCACTTTTAAAGTTCTGCTATGTGGCGCGGTA
TTATCCCGTATTGACGCCGGGCAAGAGCAACTCGGTCGCCGCATACACTATTCTCAGAATGACTTGGTTG
AGTACTCACCAGTCACAGAAAAGCATCTTACGGATGGCATGACAGTAAGAGAATTATGCAGTGCTGCCAT
AACCATGAGTGATAACACTGCGGCCAACTTACTTCTGACAACGATCGGAGGACCGAAGGAGCTAACCGCT
TTTTTGCACAACATGGGGGATCATGTAACTCGCCTTGATCGTTGGGAACCGGAGCTGAATGAAGCCATAC
CAAACGACGAGCGTGACACCACGATGCCTGTAGCAATGGCAACAACGTTGCGCAAACTATTAACTGGCGA
ACTACTTACTCTAGCTTCCCGGCAACAATTAATAGACTGGATGGAGGCGGATAAAGTTGCAGGACCACTT
CTGCGCTCGGCCCTTCCGGCTGGCTGGTTTATTGCTGATAAATCTGGAGCCGGTGAGCGTGGGTCTCGCG
GTATCATTGCAGCACTGGGGCCAGATGGTAAGCCCTCCCGTATCGTAGTTATCTACACGACGGGGAGTCA
GGCAACTATGGATGAACGAAATAGACAGATCGCTGAGATAGGTGCCTCACTGATTAAGCATTGGTAACTG
TCAGACCAAGTTTACTCATATATACTTTAGATTGATTTAAAACTTCATTTTTAATTTAAAAGGATCTAGG
TGAAGATCCTTTTTGATAATCTCATGACCAAAATCCCTTAACGTGAGTTTTCGTTCCACTGAGCGTCAGA
CCCCGTAGAAAAGATCAAAGGATCTTCTTGAGATCCTTTTTTTCTGCGCGTAATCTGCTGCTTGCAAACA
AAAAAACCACCGCTACCAGCGGTGGTTTGTTTGCCGGATCAAGAGCTACCAACTCTTTTTCCGAAGGTAA
CTGGCTTCAGCAGAGCGCAGATACCAAATACTGTTCTTCTAGTGTAGCCGTAGTTAGGCCACCACTTCAA
GAACTCTGTAGCACCGCCTACATACCTCGCTCTGCTAATCCTGTTACCAGTGGCTGCTGCCAGTGGCGAT
AAGTCGTGTCTTACCGGGTTGGACTCAAGACGATAGTTACCGGATAAGGCGCAGCGGTCGGGCTGAACGG
GGGGTTCGTGCACACAGCCCAGCTTGGAGCGAACGACCTACACCGAACTGAGATACCTACAGCGTGAGCT
ATGAGAAAGCGCCACGCTTCCCGAAGGGAGAAAGGCGGACAGGTATCCGGTAAGCGGCAGGGTCGGAACA
GGAGAGCGCACGAGGGAGCTTCCAGGGGGAAACGCCTGGTATCTTTATAGTCCTGTCGGGTTTCGCCACC
TCTGACTTGAGCGTCGATTTTTGTGATGCTCGTCAGGGGGGCGGAGCCTATGGAAAAACGCCAGCAACGC
GGCCTTTTTACGGTTCCTGGCCTTTTGCTGGCCTTTTGCTCACATGTTCTTTCCTGCGTTATCCCCTGAT
TCTGTGGATAACCGTATTACCGCCTTTGAGTGAGCTGATACCGCTCGCCGCAGCCGAACGACCGAGCGCA
GCGAGTCAGTGAGCGAGGAAGCGGAAGAGCGCCCAATACGCAAACCGCCTCTCCCCGCGCGTTGGCCGAT
TCATTAATGCAGCTGGCACGACAGGTTTCCCGACTGGAAAGCGGGCAGTGAGCGCAACGCAATTAATGTG
AGTTAGCTCACTCATTAGGCACCCCAGGCTTTACACTTTATGCTTCCGGCTCGTATGTTGTGTGGAATTG
TGAGCGGATAACAATTTCACACAGGAAACAGCTATGACCATGATTACGCCAAGCGCGCAATTAACCCTCA
CTAAAGGGAACAAAAGCTGGAGCTGCAAGCTTAATGTAGTCTTATGCAATACTCTTGTAGTCTTGCAACA
TGGTAACGATGAGTTAGCAACATGCCTTACAAGGAGAGAAAAAGCACCGTGCATGCCGATTGGTGGAAGT
AAGGTGGTACGATCGTGCCTTATTAGGAAGGCAACAGACGGGTCTGACATGGATTGGACGAACCACTGAA
TTGCCGCATTGCAGAGATATTGTATTTAAGTGCCTAGCTCGATACATAAACGGGTCTCTCTGGTTAGACC
AGATCTGAGCCTGGGAGCTCTCTGGCTAACTAGGGAACCCACTGCTTAAGCCTCAATAAAGCTTGCCTTG
AGTGCTTCAAGTAGTGTGTGCCCGTCTGTTGTGTGACTCTGGTAACTAGAGATCCCTCAGACCCTTTTAG
TCAGTGTGGAAAATCTCTAGCAGTGGCGCCCGAACAGGGACTTGAAAGCGAAAGGGAAACCAGAGGAGCT
CTCTCGACGCAGGACTCGGCTTGCTGAAGCGCGCACGGCAAGAGGCGAGGGGCGGCGACTGGTGAGTACG
CCAAAAATTTTGACTAGCGGAGGCTAGAAGGAGAGAGATGGGTGCGAGAGCGTCAGTATTAAGCGGGGGA
GAATTAGATCGCGATGGGAAAAAATTCGGTTAAGGCCAGGGGGAAAGAAAAAATATAAATTAAAACATAT
AGTATGGGCAAGCAGGGAGCTAGAACGATTCGCAGTTAATCCTGGCCTGTTAGAAACATCAGAAGGCTGT
AGACAAATACTGGGACAGCTACAACCATCCCTTCAGACAGGATCAGAAGAACTTAGATCATTATATAATA
CAGTAGCAACCCTCTATTGTGTGCATCAAAGGATAGAGATAAAAGACACCAAGGAAGCTTTAGACAAGAT
AGAGGAAGAGCAAAACAAAAGTAAGACCACCGCACAGCAAGCGGCCGCTGATCTTCAGACCTGGAGGAGG
AGATATGAGGGACAATTGGAGAAGTGAATTATATAAATATAAAGTAGTAAAAATTGAACCATTAGGAGTA
GCACCCACCAAGGCAAAGAGAAGAGTGGTGCAGAGAGAAAAAAGAGCAGTGGGAATAGGAGCTTTGTTCC
TTGGGTTCTTGGGAGCAGCAGGAAGCACTATGGGCGCAGCGTCAATGACGCTGACGGTACAGGCCAGACA
ATTATTGTCTGGTATAGTGCAGCAGCAGAACAATTTGCTGAGGGCTATTGAGGCGCAACAGCATCTGTTG
CAACTCACAGTCTGGGGCATCAAGCAGCTCCAGGCAAGAATCCTGGCTGTGGAAAGATACCTAAAGGATC
AACAGCTCCTGGGGATTTGGGGTTGCTCTGGAAAACTCATTTGCACCACTGCTGTGCCTTGGAATGCTAG
TTGGAGTAATAAATCTCTGGAACAGATTTGGAATCACACGACCTGGATGGAGTGGGACAGAGAAATTAAC
AATTACACAAGCTTAATACACTCCTTAATTGAAGAATCGCAAAACCAGCAAGAAAAGAATGAACAAGAAT
TATTGGAATTAGATAAATGGGCAAGTTTGTGGAATTGGTTTAACATAACAAATTGGCTGTGGTATATAAA
ATTATTCATAATGATAGTAGGAGGCTTGGTAGGTTTAAGAATAGTTTTTGCTGTACTTTCTATAGTGAAT
AGAGTTAGGCAGGGATATTCACCATTATCGTTTCAGACCCACCTCCCAACCCCGAGGGGACCCAGAGAGG
GCCTATTTCCCATGATTCCTTCATATTTGCATATACGATACAAGGCTGTTAGAGAGATAATTAGAATTAA
TTTGACTGTAAACACAAAGATATTAGTACAAAATACGTGACGTAGAAAGTAATAATTTCTTGGGTAGTTT
GCAGTTTTAAAATTATGTTTTAAAATGGACTATCATATGCTTACCGTAACTTGAAAGTATTTCGATTTCT
TGGCTTTATATATCTTGTGGAAAGGACGAAACACCGTGGAATACCTCCACTCACGAGTTTTAGAGCTAGA
AATAGCAAGTTAAAATAAGGCTAGTCCGTTATCAACTTGAAAAAGTGGCACCGAGTCGGTGCTTTTTTAA
GCTTGGCGTAACTAGATCTTGAGACAAATGGCAGTATTCATCCACAATTTTAAAAGAAAAGGGGGGATTG
GGGGGTACAGTGCAGGGGAAAGAATAGTAGACATAATAGCAACAGACATACAAACTAAAGAATTACAAAA
ACAAATTACAAAAATTCAAAATTTTCGGGTTTATTACAGGGACAGCAGAGATCCACTTTGGCGCCGGCTC
GAGGGGG
