>Addgene plasmid #77736 | MAP3K14 gRNA (BRDN0001144843) | depositor partial sequence | sequence record 145196 | Target Sequence
TGGAATACCTCCACTCACGA
