>Addgene plasmid #77736 | MAP3K14 gRNA (BRDN0001144843) | addgene partial sequence | sequence record 188327 | hU6-F
TAGAAAGTAATAATTTCTTGGGGAGTTTGCAGTTTTAAAATTATGTTTTAAAATGGACTATCATATGCTT
ACCGTAACTTGAAAGTATTTCGATTTCTTGGCTTTATATATCTTGTGGAAAGGACGAAACACCGTGGAAT
ACCTCCACTCACGAGTTTTAGAGCTAGAAATAGCAAGTTAAAATAAGGCTAGTCCGTTATCAACTTGAAA
AAGTGGCACCGAGTCGGTGCTTTTTTAAGCTTGGCGTAACTAGATCTTGAGACAAATGGCAGTATTCATC
CACAATTTTAAAAGAAAAGGGGGGATTGGGGGGTACAGTGCAGGGGAAAGAATAGTAGACATAATAGCAA
CAGACATACAAACTAAAGAATTACAAAAACAAATTACAAAAATTCAAAATTTTCGGGTTTATTACAGGGA
CAGCAGAGATCCACTTTGGCGCCGGCTCGAGGGGGCCCGGGTGCAAAGATGGATAAAAGTTTTAAACAGA
GAGGAATCTTTGCAGCTAATGGACCTTCTAGGTCTTGAAAGGAGTGGGAATTGGCTCCGGTGCCCGTCAG
TGGGCAGAGC
